>Addgene plasmid #106799 | gh129 | addgene full sequence | sequence record 225621 | Addgene NGS Result
GAGGGCCTATTTCCCATGATTCCTTCATATTTGCATATACGATACAAGGCTGTTAGAGAGATAATTGGAA
TTAATTTGACTGTAAACACAAAGATATTAGTACAAAATACGTGACGTAGAAAGTAATAATTTCTTGGGTA
GTTTGCAGTTTTAAAATTATGTTTTAAAATGGACTATCATATGCTTACCGTAACTTGAAAGTATTTCGAT
TTCTTGGCTTTATATATCTTGTGGAAAGGACGAAACACCGGTACCCCTCCTTCCCCGTGGTTTTAGAGCT
AGAAATAGCAAGTTAAAATAAGGCTAGTCCGTTATCAACTTGAAAAAGTGGCACCGAGTCGGTGCTTTTT
TGTTTTAGAGCTAGAAATAGCAAGTTAAAATAAGGCTAGTCCGTTTTTAGCGCGTGCGCCAATTCTGCAG
ACAAATGGCTCTAGAGGGCCGCAGGAACCCCTAGTGATGGAGTTGGCCACTCCCTCTCTGCGCGCTCGCT
CGCTCACTGAGGCCGGGCGACCAAAGGTCGCCCGACGCCCGGGCTTTGCCCGGGCGGCCTCAGTGAGCGA
GCGAGCGCGCAGCTGCCTGCAGGGGCGCCTGATGCGGTATTTTCTCCTTACGCATCTGTGCGGTATTTCA
CACCGCATA
[95 nt withheld, positions 640-734]
T
[46 nt withheld, positions 736-781]
C
[141 nt withheld, positions 783-923]
CCTTTGACGTTGGAGTCCACGTTCTTT
[37 nt withheld, positions 951-987]
ACTCTATCTCGGGCTATTCTTTTGATTTATAAGGGATTTTGCCGATTTCGGTCTATTGGTTAAAAAATGA
GCTGATTTAACAAAAATTTAACGCGAATTTTAACAAAATATTAACGTTTACAATTTTATGGTGCACTCTC
AGTACAATCTGCTCTGATGCCGCATAGTTAAGCCAGCCCCGACACCCGCCAACACCCGCTGACGCGCCCT
GACGGGCTTGTCTGCTCCCGGCATCCGCTTACAGACAAGCTGTGACCGTCTCCGGGAGCTGCATGTGTCA
GAGGTTTTCACCGTCATCACCGAAACGCGCGAGACGAAAGGGCCTCGTGATACGCCTATTTTTATAGGTT
AATGTCATGATAATAATGGTTTCTTAGACGTCAGGTGGCACTTTTCGGGGAAATGTGCGCGGAACCCCTA
TTTGTTTATTTTTCTAAATACATTCAAATATGTATCCGCTCATGAGACAATAACCCTGATAAATGCTTCA
ATAATATTGAAAAAGGAAGAGTATGAGTATTCAACATTTCCGTGTCGCCCTTATTCCCTTTTTTGCGGCA
TTTTGCCTTCCTGTTTTTGCTCACCCAGAAACGCTGGTGAAAGTAAAAGATGCTGAAGATCAGTTGGGTG
CACGAGTGGGTTACATCGAACTGGATCTCAACAGCGGTAAGATCCTTGAGAGTTTTCGCCCCGAAGAACG
TTTTCCAATGATGAGCACTTTTAAAGTTCTGCTATGTGGCGCGGTATTATCCCGTATTGACGCCGGGCAA
GAGCAACTCGGTCGCCGCATACACTATTCTCAGAATGACTTGGTTGAGTACTCACCAGTCACAGAAAAGC
ATCTTACGGATGGCATGACAGTAAGAGAATTATGCAGTGCTGCCATAACCATGAGTGATAACACTGCGGC
CAACTTACTTCTGACAACGATCGGAGGACCGAAGGAGCTAACCGCTTTTTTGCACAACATGGGGGATCAT
GTAACTCGCCTTGATCGTTGGGAACCGGAGCTGAATGAAGCCATACCAAACGACGAGCGTGACACCACGA
TGCCTGTAGCAATGGCAACAACGTTGCGCAAACTATTAACTGGCGAACTACTTACTCTAGCTTCCCGGCA
ACAATTAATAGACTGGATGGAGGCGGATAAAGTTGCAGGACCACTTCTGCGCTCGGCCCTTCCGGCTGGC
TGGTTTATTGCTGATAAATCTGGAGCCGGTGAGCGTGGAAGCCGCGGTATCATTGCAGCACTGGGGCCAG
ATGGTAAGCCCTCCCGTATCGTAGTTATCTACACGACGGGGAGTCAGGCAACTATGGATGAACGAAATAG
ACAGATCGCTGAGATAGGTGCCTCACTGATTAAGCATTGGTAACTGTCAGACCAAGTTTACTCATATATA
CTTTAGATTGATTTAAAACTTCATTTTTAATTTAAAAGGATCTAGGTGAAGATCCTTTTTGATAATCTCA
TGACCAAAATCCCTTAACGTGAGTTTTCGTTCCACTGAGCGTCAGACCCCGTAGAAAAGATCAAAGGATC
TTCTTGAGATCCTTTTTTTCTGCGCGTAATCTGCTGCTTGCAAACAAAAAAACCACCGCTACCAGCGGTG
GTTTGTTTGCCGGATCAAGAGCTACCAACTCTTTTTCCGAAGGTAACTGGCTTCAGCAGAGCGCAGATAC
CAAATACTGTTCTTCTAGTGTAGCCGTAGTTAGGCCACCACTTCAAGAACTCTGTAGCACCGCCTACATA
CCTCGCTCTGCTAATCCTGTTACCAGTGGCTGCTGCCAGTGGCGATAAGTCGTGTCTTACCGGGTTGGAC
TCAAGACGATAGTTACCGGATAAGGCGCAGCGGTCGGGCTGAACGGGGGGTTCGTGCACACAGCCCAGCT
TGGAGCGAACGACCTACACCGAACTGAGATACCTACAGCGTGAGCTATGAGAAAGCGCCACGCTTCCCGA
AGGGAGAAAGGCGGACAGGTATCCGGTAAGCGGCAGGGTCGGAACAGGAGAGCGCACGAGGGAGCTTCCA
GGGGGAAACGCCTGGTATCTTTATAGTCCTGTCGGGTTTCGCCACCTCTGACTTGAGCGTCGATTTTTGT
GATGCTCGTCAGGGGGGCGGAGCCTATGGAAAAACGCCAGCAACGCGGCCTTTTTACGGTTCCTGGCCTT
TTGCTGGCCTTTTGCTCACATGT
Features (pLannotate 1.2.2; 11 found; start..end, strand, type, name):
      1..241     +  promoter       U6 promoter: RNA polymerase III promoter for human U6 snRNA
    270..345     +  misc_RNA       gRNA scaffold: guide RNA scaffold for the Streptococcus pyogenes CRISPR/Cas9 system
    352..395     +  misc_RNA       gRNA scaffold (fragment): guide RNA scaffold for the Streptococcus pyogenes CRISPR/Cas9 system
    443..583     +  repeat_region  AAV2 ITR: inverted terminal repeat of adeno-associated virus serotype 2 inverted
    588..639     -  misc_feature   bom (fragment): basis of mobility region from pBR322
    658..1113    +  rep_origin     f1 ori (sequence partly withheld): f1 bacteriophage origin of replication; arrow indicates direction of (+) strand synthesis
   1114..1163    -  misc_feature   bom (fragment): basis of mobility region from pBR322
   1265..1300    -  CDS            rop (fragment): Rop protein, which maintains plasmids at low copy number; rop
   1395..1499    +  promoter       AmpR promoter: bla
   1500..2360    +  CDS            AmpR: β-lactamase; bla; confers resistance to ampicillin, carbenicillin, and related antibiotics
   2531..3119    +  rep_origin     ori: high-copy-number ColE1/pMB1/pBR322/pUC origin of replication
