[The description below was written by a language model from this plasmid's Addgene catalogue record and pLannotate feature annotations shown in this document.]
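Description:
gh129 is a small mammalian expression plasmid built on the pU6 uni backbone that expresses a single CRISPR guide RNA directed against human CSGALNACT1 (also known as ChGn-1 or CSGalNAcT-1), a glycosyltransferase gene. The sequenced record is about 3.2 kb. Its payload is a human U6 promoter, an RNA polymerase III promoter suited to producing short, uncapped transcripts with defined ends. A short gap follows that is consistent in size with the 20-nucleotide protospacer, and then comes the Streptococcus pyogenes Cas9 guide RNA scaffold. The annotation also detects a second, partial scaffold fragment immediately downstream, and the record does not explain its role. The guide was inserted by restriction enzyme cloning, but the sites used are not recorded.

The plasmid carries no Cas9 gene, reporter or mammalian selection marker in the annotated features, so the nuclease must be supplied separately, for example from a co-transfected plasmid or a Cas9-expressing cell line. In bacteria it is maintained at high copy through a ColE1/pUC-type origin and selected with ampicillin via the bla gene and its own promoter. An f1 origin is also present, along with fragments of the pBR322 bom region and rop that appear to be backbone remnants. A single AAV2 inverted terminal repeat is annotated downstream of the guide cassette. With only one ITR detected, nothing in the record indicates that the plasmid is intended for AAV packaging.

The construct belongs to a validated gRNA library covering the human glycosyltransferase genome, and it is used for Cas9-mediated targeting of CSGALNACT1 in human cells.
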