Addgene plasmid #106799: gh129
Purpose: expression of gRNA targeting CSGALNACT1
Depositing lab: Eric-Paul Bennett. Depositing organization: University of Copenhagen. Publication: A validated gRNA library for CRISPR/Cas9 targeting of the human glycosyltransferase genome. Narimatsu Y, Joshi HJ, Zhang Y, Gomes C, Chen YH, Lorenzetti F, Furukawa S, Schjoldager K, Hansen L, Clausen H, Bennett EP, Wandall HH. Glycobiology. 2018 Jan 5. pii: 4791732. doi: 10.1093/glycob/cwx101. PubMed 29315387.
Backbone
  Vector backbone: pU6 uni
  Backbone size w/o insert (bp): 2376
  Vector type: Mammalian Expression
Growth in bacteria
  Bacterial resistance: Ampicillin, 100 μg/mL
  Growth temperature: 37°C
  Growth strain: DH5alpha
  Copy number: High Copy
Gene/Insert
  Gene/Insert name: CSGALNACT1
  gRNA/shRNA sequence: GGTACCCCTCCTTCCCCGTG
  Species: H. sapiens (human)
  Entrez Gene: CSGALNACT1 (a.k.a. CSGalNAcT-1, ChGn, ChGn-1, beta4GalNAcT)
  Cloning method: Restriction Enzyme; 5′ cloning site unknown (unknown if destroyed); 3′ cloning site unknown (unknown if destroyed)
  Sequencing primers: 5′ QCG forward
Terms and licenses: Academic/Nonprofit Terms; Industry Terms: Not Available to Industry
How to cite: gh129 was a gift from Eric-Paul Bennett (Addgene plasmid # 106799 ; http://n2t.net/addgene:106799 ; RRID:Addgene_106799)
