>Addgene plasmid #106799 | gh129 | addgene partial sequence | sequence record 221292 | hU6-F 5'-GAGGGCCTATTTCCCATGATT-3'
AATTGGAATTAATTTGACTGTAAACACAAAGATATTAGTACAAAATACGTGACGTAGAAAGTAATAATTT
CTTGGGTAGTTTGCAGTTTTAAAATTATGTTTTAAAATGGACTATCATATGCTTACCGTAACTTGAAAGT
ATTTCGATTTCTTGGCTTTATATATCTTGTGGAAAGGACGAAACACCGGTACCCCTCCTTCCCCGTGGTT
TTAGAGCTAGAAATAGCAAGTTAAAATAAGGCTAGTCCGTTATCAACTTGAAAAAGTGGCACCGAGTCGG
TGCTTTTTTGTTTTAGAGCTAGAAATAGCAAGTTAAAATAAGGCTAGTCCGTTTTTAGCGCGTGCGCCAA
TTCTGCAGACAAATGGCTCTAGAGGGCCGCAGGAACCCCTAGTGATGGAGTTGGCCACTCCCTCTCTGCG
CGCTCGCTC
